Addgene plasmid #145764: pGBW-m4046953
Purpose: Bacterial Expression plasmid for SARS-CoV-2 ORF7b
Depositing lab: Ginkgo Bioworks & Benjie Chen. Depositing organization: Ginkgo Bioworks.
Backbone
  Vector backbone: ori-013 - marker | cmR
  Backbone size w/o insert (bp): 1462
  Vector type: Bacterial Expression
Growth in bacteria
  Bacterial resistance: Chloramphenicol, 25 μg/mL
  Growth temperature: 30°C
  Growth strain: DH5alpha
  Copy number: High Copy
Gene/Insert
  Gene/Insert name: SARS-CoV-2 ORF7b
  Species: Escherichia coli str. K-12 substr. MG1655; Severe acute respiratory syndrome coronavirus 2
  Insert size (bp): 125
  Mutation: Escherichia coli recode 1
  Entrez Gene: ORF7b (a.k.a. GU280_gp08)
  Promoter: Promoter | pT7 ; Operator | lacO ; RBS | T7_rbs ; Start Codon | ATG
  Tag / fusion protein: Cleavable TEV;6xHIS (C terminal on backbone)
  Cloning method: Unknown
Resource information
  A portion of this plasmid was derived from a plasmid made by: GinkgoBioworks
Depositor comments: NCBI Reference Sequence: YP_009725318.1
How to cite: pGBW-m4046953 was a gift from Ginkgo Bioworks & Benjie Chen (Addgene plasmid # 145764 ; http://n2t.net/addgene:145764 ; RRID:Addgene_145764)
