[The description below was written by a language model from this plasmid's Addgene catalogue record and pLannotate feature annotations shown in this document.]
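Description:
pGBW-m4046953 is a compact bacterial expression plasmid of about 1.9 kb, built to produce the SARS-CoV-2 accessory protein ORF7b in Escherichia coli. Its minimal backbone consists of little more than a high-copy ColE1/pUC-type origin of replication and a chloramphenicol acetyltransferase (cat) gene driven by its own cat promoter. The plasmid is therefore maintained under chloramphenicol selection. A minimal lambda t0 terminator lies downstream of the resistance gene.

The expression cassette begins with a T7 promoter, followed directly by a lac operator and then the efficient ribosome binding site from phage T7 gene 10. Transcription thus depends on T7 RNA polymerase supplied by the host. It is held off by lac repressor until it is relieved with IPTG or lactose. No lacI gene was annotated on the plasmid, so the repressor would presumably have to come from the host strain. The ORF7b coding sequence is very short, with a recorded insert size of about 125 bp, and has been recoded for E. coli codon usage while still matching the viral NS7B protein.

According to the catalogue entry, the backbone adds a C-terminal TEV protease cleavage site and a 6xHis tag. These would allow purification by metal affinity and later removal of the tag, although the feature table does not annotate them separately. No terminator is annotated immediately downstream of the ORF7b reading frame. The record supports its use for inducible recombinant production and purification of ORF7b for biochemical or structural studies of SARS-CoV-2 proteins.
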