Features (pLannotate 1.2.2; 8 found; start..end, strand, type, name):
     20..38      +  promoter       T7 promoter: promoter for bacteriophage T7 RNA polymerase
     39..63      +  protein_bind   lac operator: The lac repressor binds to the lac operator to inhibit transcription in E. coli. This inhibition can be relieved by adding lactose or isopropyl-β-D-thiogalactopyranoside (IPTG). lac repressor encoded by lacI
     78..100     +  RBS            RBS: efficient ribosome binding site from bacteriophage T7 gene 10 (Olins and Rangwala, 1989)
    108..236     +  CDS            NS7B_SARS2: Experimental evidence at protein level: Swiss-Prot protein existence level 1. From Severe acute respiratory syndrome coronavirus 2 (2019-nCoV) (SARS-CoV-2).
    396..984     +  rep_origin     ori: high-copy-number ColE1/pMB1/pBR322/pUC origin of replication
    992..1089    +  promoter       cat promoter: promoter of the E. coli cat gene encoding chloramphenicol acetyltransferase
   1090..1746    +  CDS            cat: CAT_ECOLX - Experimental evidence at protein level: Swiss-Prot protein existence level 1. This enzyme is an effector of chloramphenicol resistance in bacteria. From Escherichia coli. This protein is used as a marker in many commonly used cloning vectors, such as pACYC184.
   1820..1854    +  terminator     lambda t0 terminator: minimal transcription terminator from phage lambda (Scholtissek and Grosse, 1987)
>Addgene plasmid #145764 | pGBW-m4046953 | addgene full sequence | sequence record 297851 | Addgene NGS Result
GATCTCGATCCCGCGAAATTAATACGACTCACTATAGGGGAATTGTGAGCGGATAACAATTCCCCTCTAG
AAATAATTTTGTTTAACTTTAAGAAGGAGACTCTTCTATGATTGAATTGTCACTGATCGATTTCTATCTT
TGTTTTCTCGCGTTCCTGCTGTTTCTGGTTCTGATCATGCTGATTATCTTCTGGTTCTCCTTAGAGCTGC
AAGACCATAATGAAACCTGCCACGCCGAGAACCTGTACTTTCAAAGCCACCATCATCACCATCATTAACC
GGCTTATCGGTCAGTTTCACCTGATTTACGTAAAAACCCGCTTCGGCGGGTTTTTGCTTTTGGAGGGGCA
GAAAGATGAATGACTGTCCACGACGCTATACCCAAAAGAAAAAGCTTGAGATCCTTTTTTTCTGCGCGTA
ATCTGCTGCTTGCAAACAAAAAAACCACCGCTACCAGCGGTGGTTTGTTTGCCGGATCAAGAGCTACCAA
CTCTTTTTCCGAAGGTAACTGGCTTCAGCAGAGCGCAGATACCAAATACTGTTCTTCTAGTGTAGCCGTA
GTTAGGCCACCACTTCAAGAACTCTGTAGCACCGCCTACATACCTCGCTCTGCTAATCCTGTTACCAGTG
GCTGCTGCCAGTGGCGATAAGTCGTGTCTTACCGGGTTGGACTCAAGACGATAGTTACCGGATAAGGCGC
AGCGGTCGGGCTGAACGGGGGGTTCGTGCACACAGCCCAGCTTGGAGCGAACGACCTACACCGAACTGAG
ATACCTACAGCGTGAGCTATGAGAAAGCGCCACGCTTCCCGAAGGGAGAAAGGCGGACAGGTATCCGGTA
AGCGGCAGGGTCGGAACAGGAGAGCGCACGAGGGAGCTTCCAGGGGGAAACGCCTGGTATCTTTATAGTC
CTGTCGGGTTTCGCCACCTCTGACTTGAGCGTCGATTTTTGTGATGCTCGTCAGGGGGGCGGAGCCTATG
GAAATTGATCGGGCACGTAAGAGGTTCCAACTTTCACCATAATGAAATAAGATCACTACCGGGCGTATTT
TTTGAGTTATCGAGATTTTCAGGAGCTAAGGAAGCTAAAATGGAGAAAAAAATCACTGGATATACCACCG
TTGATATATCCCAATGGCATCGTAAAGAACATTTTGAGGCATTTCAGTCAGTTGCTCAATGTACCTATAA
CCAGACCGTTCAGCTGGATATTACGGCCTTTTTAAAGACCGTAAAGAAAAATAAGCACAAGTTTTATCCG
GCCTTTATTCACATTCTTGCCCGCCTGATGAATGCTCATCCGGAATTTCGTATGGCAATGAAAGACGGTG
AGCTGGTGATATGGGATAGTGTTCACCCTTGTTACACCGTTTTCCATGAGCAAACTGAAACGTTTTCATC
GCTCTGGAGTGAATACCACGACGATTTCCGGCAGTTTCTACACATATATTCGCAAGATGTGGCGTGTTAC
GGTGAAAACCTGGCCTATTTCCCTAAAGGGTTTATTGAGAATATGTTTTTCGTTTCAGCCAATCCCTGGG
TGAGTTTCACCAGTTTTGATTTAAACGTGGCCAATATGGACAACTTCTTCGCCCCCGTTTTCACCATGGG
CAAATATTATACGCAAGGCGACAAGGTGCTGATGCCGCTGGCGATTCAGGTTCATCATGCCGTTTGTGAT
GGCTTCCATGTCGGCAGAATGCTTAATGAATTACAACAGTACTGCGATGAGTGGCAGGGCGGGGCGTAAT
TTGATATCGAGCTCGCTTGGACTCCTGTTGATAGATCCAGTAATGACCTCAGAACTCCATCTGGATTTGT
TCAGAACGCTCGGTTGCCGCCGGGCGTTTTTTATTGGTCATC
